>Addgene plasmid #62262 | pAN-PBAD-sgRNA-A4T | depositor full sequence | sequence record 102143 | pAN-PBAD-sgRNA-A4T sequence 3837 bps
TTCAGCCAAAAAACTTAAGACCGCCGGTCTTGTCCACTACCTTGCAGTAATGCGGTGGACAGGATCGGCG
GTTTTCTTTTCTCTTCTCAAGAATTCGCGGCCGCTTCTAGAGTTATGACAACTTGACGGCTACATCATTC
ACTTTTTCTTCACAACCGGCACGGAACTCGCTCGGGCTGGCCCCGGTGCATTTTTTAAATACCCGCGAGA
AATAGAGTTGATCGTCAAAACCAACATTGCGACCGACGGTGGCGATAGGCATCCGGGTGGTGCTCAAAAG
CAGCTTCGCCTGGCTGATACGTTGGTCCTCGCGCCAGCTTAAGACGCTAATCCCTAACTGCTGGCGGAAA
AGATGTGACAGACGCGACGGCGACAAGCAAACATGCTGTGCGACGCTGGCGATATCAAAATTGCTGTCTG
CCAGGTGATCGCTGATGTACTGACAAGCCTCGCGTACCCGATTATCCATCGGTGGATGGAGCGACTCGTT
AATCGCTTCCATGCGCCGCAGTAACAATTGCTCAAGCAGATTTATCGCCAGCAGCTCCGAATAGCGCCCT
TCCCCTTGCCCGGCGTTAATGATTTGCCCAAACAGGTCGCTGAAATGCGGCTGGTGCGCTTCATCCGGGC
GAAAGAACCCCGTATTGGCAAATATTGACGGCCAGTTAAGCCATTCATGCCAGTAGGCGCGCGGACGAAA
GTAAACCCACTGGTGATACCATTCGCGAGCCTCCGGATGACGACCGTAGTGATGAATCTCTCCTGGCGGG
AACAGCAAAATATCACCCGGTCGGCAAACAAATTCTCGTCCCTGATTTTTCACCACCCCCTGACCGCGAA
TGGTGAGATTGAGAATATAACCTTTCATTCCCAGCGGTCGGTCGATAAAAAAATCGAGATAACCGTTGGC
CTCAATCGGCGTTAAACCCGCCACCAGATGGGCATTAAACGAGTATCCCGGCAGCAGGGGATCATTTTGC
GCTTCAGCCATACTTTTCATACTCCCGCCATTCAGAGAAGAAACCAATTGTCCATATTGCATCAGACATT
GCCGTCACTGCGTCTTTTACTGGCTCTTCTCGCTAACCAAACCGGTAACCCCGCTTATTAAAAGCATTCT
GTAACAAAGCGGGACCAAAGCCATGACAAAAACGCGTAACAAAAGTGTCTATAATCACGGCAGAAAAGTC
CACATTGATTATTTGCACGGCGTCACACTTTGCTATGCCATAGCATTTTTATCCATAAGATTAGCGGATC
CTACCTGACGCTTTTTATCGCAACTCTCTACTGTTTCTCCATATTTACACCTCCACAACTAGCGTTTTAG
AGCTAGAAATAGCAAGTTAAAATAAGGCTAGTCCGTTATCAACTTGAAAAAGTGGCACCGAGTCGGTGCT
TTTTTTGAAGCTTGGGCCCGAACAAAAACTCATCTCAGAAGAGGATCTGAATAGCGCCGTCGACCATCAT
CATCATCATCATTGAGTTTAAACGGTCTCCAGCTTGGCTGTTTTGGCGGATGAGAGAAGATTTTCAGCCT
GATACAGATTAAATCAGAACGCAGAAGCGGTCTGATAAAACAGAATTTGCCTGGCGGCAGTAGCGCGGTG
GTCCCACCTGACCCCATGCCGAACTCAGAAGTGAAACGCCGTAGCGCCGATGGTAGTGTGGGGTCTCCCC
ATGCGAGAGTAGGGAACTGCCAGGCATCAAATAAAACGAAAGGCTCAGTCGAAAGACTGGGCCTTTCGTT
TTATCTGTTGTTTGTCGGTGAACTGGATCCTTACTCGAGTCTAGACTGCAGGCTTCCTCGCTCACTGACT
CGCTGCGCTCGGTCGTTCGGCTGCGGCGAGCGGTATCAGCTCACTCAAAGGCGGTAATACGGTTATCCAC
AGAATCAGGGGATAACGCAGGAAAGAACATGTGAGCAAAAGGCCAGCAAAAGGCCAGGAACCGTAAAAAG
GCCGCGTTGCTGGCGTTTTTCCATAGGCTCCGCCCCCCTGACGAGCATCACAAAAATCGACGCTCAAGTC
AGAGGTGGCGAAACCCGACAGGACTATAAAGATACCAGGCGTTTCCCCCTGGAAGCTCCCTCGTGCGCTC
TCCTGTTCCGACCCTGCCGCTTACCGGATACCTGTCCGCCTTTCTCCCTTCGGGAAGCGTGGCGCTTTCT
CATAGCTCACGCTGTAGGTATCTCAGTTCGGTGTAGGTCGTTCGCTCCAAGCTGGGCTGTGTGCACGAAC
CCCCCGTTCAGCCCGACCGCTGCGCCTTATCCGGTAACTATCGTCTTGAGTCCAACCCGGTAAGACACGA
CTTATCGCCACTGGCAGCAGCCACTGGTAACAGGATTAGCAGAGCGAGGTATGTAGGCGGTGCTACAGAG
TTCTTGAAGTGGTGGCCTAACTACGGCTACACTAGAAGGACAGTATTTGGTATCTGCGCTCTGCTGAAGC
CAGTTACCTTCGGAAAAAGAGTTGGTAGCTCTTGATCCGGCAAACAAACCACCGCTGGTAGCGGTGGTTT
TTTTGTTTGCAAGCAGCAGATTACGCGCAGAAAAAAAGGATCTCAAGAAGATCCTTTGATCTTTTCTACG
GGGTCTGACGCTCAGTGGAACGAAAACTCACGTTAAGGGATTTTGGTCATGAGATTATCAAAAAGGATCT
TCACCTAGATCCTTTTAAATTAAAAATGAAGTTTTAAATCAATCTAAAGTATATATGAGTAAACTTGGTC
TGACAGTTACCAATGCTTAATCAGTGAGGCACCTATCTCAGCGATCTGTCTATTTCGTTCATCCATAGTT
GCCTGACTCCCCGTCGTGTAGATAACTACGATACGGGAGGGCTTACCATCTGGCCCCAGTGCTGCAATGA
TACCGCGAGACCCACGCTCACCGGCTCCAGATTTATCAGCAATAAACCAGCCAGCCGGAAGGGCCGAGCG
CAGAAGTGGTCCTGCAACTTTATCCGCCTCCATCCAGTCTATTAATTGTTGCCGGGAAGCTAGAGTAAGT
AGTTCGCCAGTTAATAGTTTGCGCAACGTTGTTGCCATTGCTACAGGCATCGTGGTGTCACGCTCGTCGT
TTGGTATGGCTTCATTCAGCTCCGGTTCCCAACGATCAAGGCGAGTTACATGATCCCCCATGTTGTGCAA
AAAAGCGGTTAGCTCCTTCGGTCCTCCGATCGTTGTCAGAAGTAAGTTGGCCGCAGTGTTATCACTCATG
GTTATGGCAGCACTGCATAATTCTCTTACTGTCATGCCATCCGTAAGATGCTTTTCTGTGACTGGTGAGT
ACTCAACCAAGTCATTCTGAGAATAGTGTATGCGGCGACCGAGTTGCTCTTGCCCGGCGTCAATACGGGA
TAATACCGCGCCACATAGCAGAACTTTAAAAGTGCTCATCATTGGAAAACGTTCTTCGGGGCGAAAACTC
TCAAGGATCTTACCGCTGTTGAGATCCAGTTCGATGTAACCCACTCGTGCACCCAACTGATCTTCAGCAT
CTTTTACTTTCACCAGCGTTTCTGGGTGAGCAAAAACAGGAAGGCAAAATGCCGCAAAAAAGGGAATAAG
GGCGACACGGAAATGTTGAATACTCATACTCTTCCTTTTTCAATATTATTGAAGCATTTATCAGGGTTAT
TGTCTCATGAGCGGATACATATTTGAATGTATTTAGAAAAATAAACAAATAGGGGTTCCGCGCACATTTC
CCCGAAAAGTGCCACCTGACGTCTAAGAAACCATTATTATCATGACATTAACCTATAAAAATAGGCGTAT
CACGAGGCAGAATTTCAGATAAAAAAAATCCTTAGCTTTCGCTAAGGATGATTTCTG
Features (pLannotate 1.2.2; 11 found; start..end, strand, type, name):
     91..112     +  misc_feature   BioBrick prefix: BioBrick prefix for parts that do not start with "ATG"
    113..991     -  CDS            araC: L-arabinose regulatory protein; araC
   1018..1302    +  promoter       araBAD promoter: araBAD; promoter of the L-arabinose operon of E. coli; the araC regulatory gene is transcribed in the opposite direction (Guzman et al., 1995)
   1324..1399    +  misc_RNA       gRNA scaffold: guide RNA scaffold for the Streptococcus pyogenes CRISPR/Cas9 system
   1465..1482    +  CDS            capTEV™ (fragment): composite tag for in vivo biotinylation, TEV protease cleavage, and 6xHis tagging
   1589..1704    +  ncRNA          5S rRNA: Accession: RF00001 - 5S ribosomal RNA
   1708..1754    +  terminator     rrnB T1 terminator: transcription terminator T1 from the E. coli rrnB gene
   1978..2566    -  rep_origin     ori: high-copy-number ColE1/pMB1/pBR322/pUC origin of replication
   2737..3597    -  CDS            AmpR: β-lactamase; bla; confers resistance to ampicillin, carbenicillin, and related antibiotics
   3598..3702    -  promoter       AmpR promoter: bla
   3792..3835    -  terminator     bacterial terminator: putative bacterial transcription terminator
