[The description below was written by a language model from this plasmid's Addgene catalogue record and pLannotate feature annotations shown in this document.]
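Description:
pAN-PBAD-sgRNA-A4T is a 3,837 bp bacterial expression plasmid for CRISPR applications that produces a synthetic single guide RNA, designated A4T, under arabinose control. The record lists the backbone as unknown. The annotated features show a ColE1/pMB1-type origin of replication, described in the annotation as high-copy (the catalogue lists copy number as unknown), and a β-lactamase gene with its own promoter, giving ampicillin selection in E. coli.

The payload is a standard arabinose-inducible cassette. The araC regulator gene is transcribed in the opposite direction to the araBAD (pBAD) promoter, so AraC supplied from the plasmid represses the promoter without L-arabinose and activates it when the sugar is present. Immediately downstream of the promoter lies the guide RNA, made up of a targeting spacer (which falls in the short gap before the annotated scaffold) fused to the Streptococcus pyogenes Cas9 guide RNA scaffold. Further downstream are a 5S rRNA segment and the rrnB T1 terminator, which stop transcription. A BioBrick prefix sits upstream of araC, and another putative bacterial terminator flanks the resistance cassette. The very short "capTEV" fragment called by the annotation software is most likely just a 6xHis-type remnant of the parent vector, or a spurious match, with no role in sgRNA expression.

No Cas9 or dCas9 gene is annotated on this plasmid, so that protein would have to be provided separately. The associated publication concerns multi-input CRISPR/Cas genetic circuits that interface with host regulatory networks. This suggests the construct serves as an inducible input module, in which arabinose concentration sets the level of A4T sgRNA. The record does not state which sequence the A4T guide targets.
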