Addgene plasmid #62262: pAN-PBAD-sgRNA-A4T
Purpose: expression of A4T sgRNA from the arabinose-inducible promoter
Depositing lab: Christopher Voigt. Depositing organization: Massachusetts Institute of Technology. Publication: Multi-input CRISPR/Cas genetic circuits that interface host regulatory networks. Nielsen AA, Voigt CA. Mol Syst Biol. 2014 Nov 24;10:763. doi: 10.15252/msb.20145735. PubMed 25422271.
Backbone
  Vector backbone: unknown
  Total vector size (bp): 3837
  Vector type: Bacterial Expression, CRISPR
Growth in bacteria
  Bacterial resistance: Ampicillin, 100 μg/mL
  Growth temperature: 37°C
  Growth strain: DH5alpha
  Copy number: Unknown
Gene/Insert
  Gene/Insert name: A4T sgRNA
  gRNA/shRNA sequence: tttacacctccacaactagcgttttagagctagaaatagcaagttaaaataaggctagtccgTtATcaacttgaaaaagtggcaccgagtcggtgcttttttt
  Species: Synthetic
  Promoter: pBAD
  Cloning method: Unknown
  Sequencing primers: 5′ pBAD-F
Terms and licenses: Academic/Nonprofit Terms; Industry Terms: Not Available to Industry
How to cite: pAN-PBAD-sgRNA-A4T was a gift from Christopher Voigt (Addgene plasmid # 62262 ; http://n2t.net/addgene:62262 ; RRID:Addgene_62262)
