>Addgene plasmid #62262 | pAN-PBAD-sgRNA-A4T | addgene partial sequence | sequence record 105837 | pBAD-F 5'-ATGCCATAGCATTTTTATCC-3'
TTTTATCGCAACTCTCTACTGTTTCTCCATATTTACACCTCCACAACTAGCGTTTTAGAGCTAGAAATAG
CAAGTTAAAATAAGGCTAGTCCGTTATCAACTTGAAAAAGTGGCACCGAGTCGGTGCTTTTTTTGAAGCT
TGGGCCCGAACAAAAACTCATCTCAGAAGAGGATCTGAATAGCGCCGTCGACCATCATCATCATCATCAT
TGAGTTTAAACGGTCTCCAGCTTGGCTGTTTTGGCGGATGAGAGAAGATTTTCAGCCTGATACAGATTAA
ATCAGAACGCAGAAGCGGTCTGATAAAACAGAATTTGCCTGGCGGCAGTAGCGCGGTGGTCCCACCTGAC
CCCATGCCGAACTCAGAAGTGAAACGCCGTAGCGCCGATGGTAGTGTGGGGTCTCCCCATGCGAGAGTAG
GGAACTGCCAGGCATCAAATAAAACGAAAGGCTCAGTCGAAAGACTGGGCCTTTCGTTTTATCTGTTGTT
TGTCGGTGAACTGGATCCTTACTCGAGTCTAGACTGCAGGCTTCCTCGCTCACTGACTCGCTGCGCTCGG
TCGTTCGGCTGCGGCGAGCGGTATCAGCTCACTCAAAGGCGGTAATACGGTTATCCACAGAATCAGGGGA
TAACGCAGGAAAGAACATGTGAGCAAAAGGCCAGCAAAAGGCCAGGAACCGTAAAAAGGCTGCGTTGCTG
GCGTTTTTCCACAGGCTCCGCCCCCCTGACGAGCATCACAAAAATCGACGCTCAAGTCAGAGGTGGCGAA
ACCCGACAGGACTATAAAGATACCAGGCGTTTCCCCCTGGAAGCTCCCTCGTGCGCTCTCCTGTTCCGAC
CCTGCCGCTTACCGGATACCTGTCCGCCTTTCTCCCTTCGG
