>Addgene plasmid #62262 | pAN-PBAD-sgRNA-A4T | addgene partial sequence | sequence record 106157 | AraC-F 5'-TGACAACTTGACGGCTACATC-3'
AACTCGCTCGGGCTGGCCCCGGTGCATTTTTTAAATACCCGCGAGAAATAGAGTTGATCGTCAAAACCAA
CATTGCGACCGACGGTGGCGATAGGCATCCGGGTGGTGCTCAAAAGCAGCTTCGCCTGGCTGATACGTTG
GTCCTCGCGCCAGCTTAAGACGCTAATCCCTAACTGCTGGCGGAAAAGATGTGACAGACGCGACGGCGAC
AAGCAAACATGCTGTGCGACGCTGGCGATATCAAAATTGCTGTCTGCCAGGTGATCGCTGATGTACTGAC
AAGCCTCGCGTACCCGATTATCCATCGGTGGATGGAGCGACTCGTTAATCGCTTCCATGCGCCGCAGTAA
CAATTGCTCAAGCAGATTTATCGCCAGCAGCTCCGAATAGCGCCCTTCCCCTTGCCCGGCGTTAATGATT
TGCCCAAACAGGTCGCTGAAATGCGGCTGGTGCGCTTCATCCGGGCGAAAGAACCCCGTATTGGCAAATA
TTGACGGCCAGTTAAGCCATTCATGCCAGTAGGCGCGCGGACGAAAGTAAACCCACTGGTGATACCATTC
GCGAGCCTCCGGATGACGACCGTAGTGATGAATCTCTCCTGGCGGGAACAGCAAAATATCACCCGGTCGG
CAAACAAATTCTCGTCCCTGATTTTTCACCACCCCCTGACCGCGAATGGTGAGATTGAGAATATAACCTT
TCATTCCCAGCGGTCGGTCGATAAAAAAATCGAGATAACCGTTGGCCTCAATCGGCGTTAAACCCGCCAC
CAGATGGGCATTAAACGAGTATCCCGGCAGCAGGGGATCATTTTGCGCTTCAGCCATACTTTTCATACTC
CCGCCATTCAGAGAAGAAACCAATTGTCCATATTGCATCAGACATTGCCGTCACTGCGTCTTT
